>Addgene plasmid #166704 | pGEX-PP-NEDD4L-WW4(548-581) | addgene full sequence | sequence record 329098 | Addgene NGS Result
AGCTTATCGACTGCACGGTGCACCAATGCTTCTGGCGTCAGGCAGCCATCGGAAGCTGTGGTATGGCTGT
GCAGGTCGTAAATCACTGCATAATTCGTGTCGCTCAAGGCGCACTCCCGTTCTGGATAATGTTTTTTGCG
CCGACATCATAACGGTTCTGGCAAATATTCTGAAATGAGCTGTTGACAATTAATCATCGGCTCGTATAAT
GTGTGGAATTGTGAGCGGATAACAATTTCACACAGGAAACAGTATTCATGTCCCCTATACTAGGTTATTG
GAAAATTAAGGGCCTTGTGCAACCCACTCGACTTCTTTTGGAATATCTTGAAGAAAAATATGAAGAGCAT
TTGTATGAGCGCGATGAAGGTGATAAATGGCGAAACAAAAAGTTTGAATTGGGTTTGGAGTTTCCCAATC
TTCCTTATTATATTGATGGTGATGTTAAATTAACACAGTCTATGGCCATCATACGTTATATAGCTGACAA
GCACAACATGTTGGGTGGTTGTCCAAAAGAGCGTGCAGAGATTTCAATGCTTGAAGGAGCGGTTTTGGAT
ATTAGATACGGTGTTTCGAGAATTGCATATAGTAAAGACTTTGAAACTCTCAAAGTTGATTTTCTTAGCA
AGCTACCTGAAATGCTGAAAATGTTCGAAGATCGTTTATGTCATAAAACATATTTAAATGGTGATCATGT
AACCCATCCTGACTTCATGTTGTATGACGCTCTTGATGTTGTTTTATACATGGACCCAATGTGCCTGGAT
GCGTTCCCAAAATTAGTTTGTTTTAAAAAACGTATTGAAGCTATCCCACAAATTGATAAGTACTTGAAAT
CCAGCAAGTATATAGCATGGCCTTTGCAGGGCTGGCAAGCCACGTTTGGTGGTGGCGACCATCCTCCAAA
ATCGGATCTGGTTCCGCGTGGATCTCCGCTTGAAGTCCTCTTTCAGGGACCCCATATGGGCCCCCTTCCT
CCTGGCTGGGAAGAAAGAATTCACTTGGATGGCCGAACGTTTTATATTGATCATAATAGCAAAATTACTC
AGTGGGAAGACCCAAGACTGTAAGGATCCTCGAGAATTCATCGTGACTGACTGACGATCTGCCTCGCGCG
TTTCGGTGATGACGGTGAAAACCTCTGACACATGCAGCTCCCGGAGACGGTCACAGCTTGTCTGTAAGCG
GATGCCGGGAGCAGACAAGCCCGTCAGGGCGCGTCAGCGGGTGTTGGCGGGTGTCGGGGCGCAGCCATGA
CCCAGTCACGTAGCGATAGCGGAGTGTATAATTCTTGAAGACGAAAGGGCCTCGTGATACGCCTATTTTT
ATAGGTTAATGTCATGATAATAATGGTTTCTTAGACGTCAGGTGGCACTTTTCGGGGAAATGTGCGCGGA
ACCCCTATTTGTTTATTTTTCTAAATACATTCAAATATGTATCCGCTCATGAGACAATAACCCTGATAAA
TGCTTCAATAATATTGAAAAAGGAAGAGTATGAGTATTCAACATTTCCGTGTCGCCCTTATTCCCTTTTT
TGCGGCATTTTGCCTTCCTGTTTTTGCTCACCCAGAAACGCTGGTGAAAGTAAAAGATGCTGAAGATCAG
TTGGGTGCACGAGTGGGTTACATCGAACTGGATCTCAACAGCGGTAAGATCCTTGAGAGTTTTCGCCCCG
AAGAACGTTTTCCAATGATGAGCACTTTTAAAGTTCTGCTATGTGGCGCGGTATTATCCCGTGTTGACGC
CGGGCAAGAGCAACTCGGTCGCCGCATACACTATTCTCAGAATGACTTGGTTGAGTACTCACCAGTCACA
GAAAAGCATCTTACGGATGGCATGACAGTAAGAGAATTATGCAGTGCTGCCATAACCATGAGTGATAACA
CTGCGGCCAACTTACTTCTGACAACGATCGGAGGACCGAAGGAGCTAACCGCTTTTTTGCACAACATGGG
AGATCATGTAACTCGCCTTGATCGTTGGGAACCGGAGCTGAATGAAGCCATACCAAACGACGAGCGTGAC
ACCACGATGCCTGCAGCAATGGCAACAACGTTGCGCAAACTATTAACTGGCGAACTACTTACTCTAGCTT
CCCGGCAACAATTAATAGACTGGATGGAGGCGGATAAAGTTGCAGGACCACTTCTGCGCTCGGCCCTTCC
GGCTGGCTGGTTTATTGCTGATAAATCTGGAGCCGGTGAGCGTGGGTCTCGCGGTATCATTGCAGCACTG
GGGCCAGATGGTAAGCCCTCCCGTATCGTAGTTATCTACACGACGGGGAGTCAGGCAACTATGGATGAAC
GAAATAGACAGATCGCTGAGATAGGTGCCTCACTGATTAAGCATTGGTAACTGTCAGACCAAGTTTACTC
ATATATACTTTAGATTGATTTAAAACTTCATTTTTAATTTAAAAGGATCTAGGTGAAGATCCTTTTTGAT
AATCTCATGACCAAAATCCCTTAACGTGAGTTTTCGTTCCACTGAGCGTCAGACCCCGTAGAAAAGATCA
AAGGATCTTCTTGAGATCCTTTTTTTCTGCGCGTAATCTGCTGCTTGCAAACAAAAAAACCACCGCTACC
AGCGGTGGTTTGTTTGCCGGATCAAGAGCTACCAACTCTTTTTCCGAAGGTAACTGGCTTCAGCAGAGCG
CAGATACCAAATACTGTCCTTCTAGTGTAGCCGTAGTTAGGCCACCACTTCAAGAACTCTGTAGCACCGC
CTACATACCTCGCTCTGCTAATCCTGTTACCAGTGGCTGCTGCCAGTGGCGATAAGTCGTGTCTTACCGG
GTTGGACTCAAGACGATAGTTACCGGATAAGGCGCAGCGGTCGGGCTGAACGGGGGGTTCGTGCACACAG
CCCAGCTTGGAGCGAACGACCTACACCGAACTGAGATACCTACAGCGTGAGCTATGAGAAAGCGCCACGC
TTCCCGAAGGGAGAAAGGCGGACAGGTATCCGGTAAGCGGCAGGGTCGGAACAGGAGAGCGCACGAGGGA
GCTTCCAGGGGGAAACGCCTGGTATCTTTATAGTCCTGTCGGGTTTCGCCACCTCTGACTTGAGCGTCGA
TTTTTGTGATGCTCGTCAGGGGGGCGGAGCCTATGGAAAAACGCCAGCAACGCGGCCTTTTTACGGTTCC
TGGCCTTTTGCTGGCCTTTTGCTCACATGTTCTTTCCTGCGTTATCCCCTGATTCTGTGGATAACCGTAT
TACCGCCTTTGAGTGAGCTGATACCGCTCGCCGCAGCCGAACGACCGAGCGCAGCGAGTCAGTGAGCGAG
GAAGCGGAAGAGCGCCTGATGCGGTATTTTCTCCTTACGCATCTGTGCGGTATTTCACACCGCATAAATT
CCGACACCATCGAATGGCGCAAAACCTTTCGCGGTATGGCATGATAGCGCCCGGAAGAGAGTCAATTCAG
GGTGGTGAATGTGAAACCAGTAACGTTATACGATGTCGCAGAGTATGCCGGTGTCTCTTATCAGACCGTT
TCCCGCGTGGTGAACCAGGCCAGCCACGTTTCTGCGAAAACGCGGGAAAAAGTGGAAGCGGCGATGGCGG
AGCTGAATTACATTCCCAACCGCGTGGCACAACAACTGGCGGGCAAACAGTCGTTGCTGATTGGCGTTGC
CACCTCCAGTCTGGCCCTGCACGCGCCGTCGCAAATTGTCGCGGCGATTAAATCTCGCGCCGATCAACTG
GGTGCCAGCGTGGTGGTGTCGATGGTAGAACGAAGCGGCGTCGAAGCCTGTAAAGCGGCGGTGCACAATC
TTCTCGCGCAACGCGTCAGTGGGCTGATCATTAACTATCCGCTGGATGACCAGGATGCCATTGCTGTGGA
AGCTGCCTGCACTAATGTTCCGGCGTTATTTCTTGATGTCTCTGACCAGACACCCATCAACAGTATTATT
TTCTCCCATGAAGACGGTACGCGACTGGGCGTGGAGCATCTGGTCGCATTGGGTCACCAGCAAATCGCGC
TGTTAGCGGGCCCATTAAGTTCTGTCTCGGCGCGTCTGCGTCTGGCTGGCTGGCATAAATATCTCACTCG
CAATCAAATTCAGCCGATAGCGGAACGGGAAGGCGACTGGAGTGCCATGTCCGGTTTTCAACAAACCATG
CAAATGCTGAATGAGGGCATCGTTCCCACTGCGATGCTGGTTGCCAACGATCAGATGGCGCTGGGCGCAA
TGCGCGCCATTACCGAGTCCGGGCTGCGCGTTGGTGCGGATATCTCGGTAGTGGGATACGACGATACCGA
AGACAGCTCATGTTATATCCCGCCGTTAACCACCATCAAACAGGATTTTCGCCTGCTGGGGCAAACCAGC
GTGGACCGCTTGCTGCAACTCTCTCAGGGCCAGGCGGTGAAGGGCAATCAGCTGTTGCCCGTCTCACTGG
TGAAAAGAAAAACCACCCTGGCGCCCAATACGCAAACCGCCTCTCCCCGCGCGTTGGCCGATTCATTAAT
GCAGCTGGCACGACAGGTTTCCCGACTGGAAAGCGGGCAGTGAGCGCAACGCAATTAATGTAAGTTAGCT
CACTCATTAGGCACCCCAGGCTTTACACTTTATGCTTCCGGCTCGTATGTTGTGTGGAATTGTGAGCGGA
TAACAATTTCACACAGGAAACAGCTATGACCATGATTACGGATTCACTGGCCGTCGTTTTACAACGTCGT
GACTGGGAAAACCCTGGCGTTACCCAACTTAATCGCCTTGCAGCACATCCCCCTTTCGCCAGCTGGCGTA
ATAGCGAAGAGGCCCGCACCGATCGCCCTTCCCAACAGTTGCGCAGCCTGAATGGCGAATGGCGCTTTGC
CTGGTTTCCGGCACCAGAAGCGGTGCCGGAAAGCTGGCTGGAGTGCGATCTTCCTGAGGCCGATACTGTC
GTCGTCCCCTCAAACTGGCAGATGCACGGTTACGATGCGCCCATCTACACCAACGTGACCTATCCCATTA
CGGTCAATCCGCCGTTTGTTCCCACGGAGAATCCGACGGGTTGTTACTCGCTCACATTTAATGTTGATGA
AAGCTGGCTACAGGAAGGCCAGACGCGAATTATTTTTGATGGCGTTGGAATT
Features (pLannotate 1.2.2; 18 found; start..end, strand, type, name):
    183..211     +  promoter       tac promoter: strong E. coli promoter; hybrid between the trp and lac UV5 promoters
    219..235     +  protein_bind   lac operator: The lac repressor binds to the lac operator to inhibit transcription in E. coli. This inhibition can be relieved by adding lactose or isopropyl-β-D-thiogalactopyranoside (IPTG). lac repressor encoded by lacI
    258..911     +  CDS            GST26_SCHJA: Experimental evidence at protein level: Swiss-Prot protein existence level 1. GST isoenzymes appear to play a central role in the parasite detoxification system. Other functions are also suspected including a role in increasing the solubility of haematin in the parasite gut. From Schistosoma japonicum (Blood fluke).
    939..962     +  CDS            HRV 3C site: recognition and cleavage site for human rhinovirus 3C and PreScission proteases
    960..1070    +  CDS            yap1 (fragment): YAP1_ORYLA - Also known as hir From Oryzias latipes (Japanese rice fish) (Japanese killifish).
   1109..1148    +  CDS            rop (fragment): Rop protein, which maintains plasmids at low copy number; rop
   1250..1290    +  misc_feature   bom (fragment): basis of mobility region from pBR322
   1395..1499    +  promoter       AmpR promoter: bla
   1500..2357    +  CDS            bla: BLAT_ECOLX - Experimental evidence at protein level: Swiss-Prot protein existence level 1. TEM-type are the most prevalent beta-lactamases in enterobacteria; they hydrolyze the beta-lactam bond in susceptible beta-lactam antibiotics, thus conferring resistance to penicillins and cephalosporins. TEM-3 and TEM-4 are capable of hydrolyzing cefotaxime and ceftazidime. TEM-5 is capable of hydrolyzing ceftazidime. TEM-6 is capable of hydrolyzing ceftazidime and aztreonam. TEM-8/CAZ-2, TEM- 16/CAZ-7 and TEM-24/CAZ-6 are markedly active against ceftazidime. IRT- 4 shows resistance to beta-lactamase in
   2531..3119    +  rep_origin     ori: high-copy-number ColE1/pMB1/pBR322/pUC origin of replication
   3305..3356    -  misc_feature   bom (fragment): basis of mobility region from pBR322
   3363..3440    +  promoter       lacI promoter: lacI
   3441..4523    +  CDS            lacI: lac repressor; lacI; The lac repressor binds to the lac operator to inhibit transcription in E. coli. This inhibition can be relieved by adding lactose or isopropyl-β-D-thiogalactopyranoside (IPTG).
   4536..4557    +  protein_bind   CAP binding site: CAP binding activates transcription in the presence of cAMP. E. coli catabolite activator protein
   4572..4602    +  promoter       lac promoter: promoter for the E. coli lac operon
   4610..4626    +  protein_bind   lac operator: The lac repressor binds to the lac operator to inhibit transcription in E. coli. This inhibition can be relieved by adding lactose or isopropyl-β-D-thiogalactopyranoside (IPTG). lac repressor encoded by lacI
   4646..4819    +  CDS            lacZα: LacZα fragment of β-galactosidase; lacZ fragment
   5083..107     -  CDS            yciV (fragment) (across the origin): RNAAM_ECOLI - Also known as trpH From Escherichia coli (strain K12).
