[The description below was written by a language model from this plasmid's Addgene catalogue record and pLannotate feature annotations shown in this document.]
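Description:
pGEX-PP-NEDD4L-WW4(548-581) is a bacterial expression plasmid built on the pGEX-PP-GFP backbone for producing the fourth WW domain of human NEDD4L (residues 548–581, a 105 bp insert placed by ligation-independent cloning) as a GST fusion in E. coli. It replicates from a ColE1/pMB1-type origin and is selected with ampicillin through the TEM β-lactamase gene (bla) and its own promoter. The plasmid also carries lacI with its promoter, so the repressor is supplied in cis. Residual pGEX backbone elements include a lac promoter/operator with a lacZα fragment and short rop and bom remnants.

Expression is driven by the hybrid tac promoter followed by a lac operator, so transcription is held off by LacI and induced with IPTG. The open reading frame begins with Schistosoma japonicum glutathione S-transferase, which allows affinity purification on glutathione resin. Next comes an HRV 3C (PreScission) protease site, which allows the tag to be removed, and then the WW4 domain. The catalogue also lists a thrombin site between GST and the insert, but the annotation does not call it out separately. The automated annotation labels the insert region as a fragment of fish yap1. This most likely reflects homology between WW domains rather than the true identity of the insert.

The sequenced record is 5,092 nt, shorter than the 5,902 bp total listed in the catalogue, and the record does not explain the discrepancy. According to the associated publication title, the construct belongs to work on interactions between AMOT PPxY motifs and NEDD4L WW domains in HIV-1 release, consistent with use in making purified domain for binding or structural studies.
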