Addgene plasmid #166704: pGEX-PP-NEDD4L-WW4(548-581)
Purpose: expresses NEDD4L WW4 in bacterial cells
Depositing lab: Wesley Sundquist. Depositing organization: University of Utah. Publication: Interactions between AMOT PPxY Motifs and NEDD4L WW Domains Function in HIV-1 Release. Rheinemann L, Thompson T, Mercenne G, Paine EL, Peterson FC, Volkman BF, Alam SL, Alian A, Sundquist WI. J Biol Chem. 2021 Jul 17:100975. doi: 10.1016/j.jbc.2021.100975. PubMed 34284061.
Backbone
  Vector backbone: pGEX-PP-GFP
  Backbone size w/o insert (bp): 5797
  Total vector size (bp): 5902
  Vector type: Bacterial Expression
Growth in bacteria
  Bacterial resistance: Ampicillin, 100 μg/mL
  Growth temperature: 37°C
  Growth strain: DH5alpha
  Copy number: Unknown
Gene/Insert
  Gene/Insert name: NEDD4L WW4 domain
  Species: H. sapiens (human)
  Insert size (bp): 105
  Promoter: tac promoter
  Tag / fusion protein: GST (N terminal on backbone); Thrombin site (N terminal on backbone); HRV 3C site (N terminal on backbone)
  Cloning method: Ligation Independent Cloning
  Sequencing primers: 5′ GGGCTGGCAAGCCACGTTTGGTG; 3′ CCGGGAGCTGCATGTGTCAGAGG
Terms and licenses: Academic/Nonprofit Terms; Industry Terms: Not Available to Industry
How to cite: pGEX-PP-NEDD4L-WW4(548-581) was a gift from Wesley Sundquist (Addgene plasmid # 166704 ; http://n2t.net/addgene:166704 ; RRID:Addgene_166704)
